Addgene plasmid #201596: LENTICRISPR-HK2_sgRNA1
Purpose: CRISPR/Cas9-mediated gene knock-out
Depositing lab: Alexis Jourdain & Vamsi Mootha. Depositing organization: Broad Institute. Publication: Loss of LUC7L2 and U1 snRNP subunits shifts energy metabolism from glycolysis to OXPHOS. Jourdain AA, Begg BE, Mick E, Shah H, Calvo SE, Skinner OS, Sharma R, Blue SM, Yeo GW, Burge CB, Mootha VK. Mol Cell. 2021 May 6;81(9):1905-1919.e12. doi: 10.1016/j.molcel.2021.02.033. Epub 2021 Apr 13. PubMed 33852893.
Backbone
  Vector backbone: lentiCRISPR v2
  Backbone manufacturer: Feng Zhang, Addgene #52961
  Vector type: Lentiviral, CRISPR
  Selectable markers: Puromycin
Growth in bacteria
  Bacterial resistance: Ampicillin, 100 μg/mL
  Growth temperature: 37°C
  Growth strain: NEB Stable
  Copy number: High Copy
Gene/Insert
  Gene/Insert name: HK2
  gRNA/shRNA sequence: CATCAAGGAGAACAAAGGCG
  Species: H. sapiens (human)
  Entrez Gene: HK2 (a.k.a. HKII, HXK2)
  Cloning method: Restriction Enzyme; 5′ cloning site BsmBI (unknown if destroyed); 3′ cloning site BsmBI (unknown if destroyed)
Terms and licenses: Academic/Nonprofit Terms; Industry Terms: Not Available to Industry
How to cite: LENTICRISPR-HK2_sgRNA1 was a gift from Alexis Jourdain & Vamsi Mootha (Addgene plasmid # 201596 ; http://n2t.net/addgene:201596 ; RRID:Addgene_201596)
