[The description below was written by a language model from this plasmid's Addgene catalogue record and pLannotate feature annotations shown in this document.]
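Description:
LENTICRISPR-HK2_sgRNA1 is a lentiviral CRISPR/Cas9 knock-out plasmid built on the lentiCRISPR v2 backbone, carrying a single guide RNA directed against human HK2 (hexokinase 2). The sequenced record is about 12.9 kb. In bacteria it is maintained at high copy through a ColE1/pUC-type origin and selected with ampicillin via the AmpR β-lactamase gene. An f1 origin is also present. Outside the viral unit, the backbone carries an SV40/EM7-driven BleoR cassette with an SV40 poly(A) signal, although the catalogue lists only puromycin as the mammalian selectable marker.

The transfer cassette has the layout of a third-generation, self-inactivating HIV-1 vector. A CMV enhancer/promoter precedes a truncated 5' LTR to drive genomic RNA production in packaging cells. This is followed by the Ψ packaging signal with a gag fragment, the RRE for Rev-dependent nuclear export, and the cPPT/CTS. The unit ends with a ΔU3 3' LTR and a downstream bGH poly(A) signal.

Between the LTRs sit two expression units. A human U6 RNA polymerase III promoter transcribes the HK2-targeting spacer, which was cloned via BsmBI sites, fused to the Streptococcus pyogenes gRNA scaffold. An EF-1α core promoter drives S. pyogenes Cas9, followed by puromycin N-acetyltransferase, with a WPRE to enhance transcript expression. The annotation does not label the linker between Cas9 and PuroR.

Transduced cells therefore receive the guide, the nuclease and a puromycin marker from a single integrated provirus, so edited populations can be selected. The associated publication concerns the balance between glycolysis and oxidative phosphorylation, which fits with disruption of this glycolytic enzyme.
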