Features (pLannotate 1.2.2; 33 found; start..end, strand, type, name):
    217..397     +  LTR            5' LTR (truncated): truncated 5' long terminal repeat (LTR) from HIV-1
    444..569     +  misc_feature   HIV-1 Ψ: packaging signal of human immunodeficiency virus type 1
    553..916     +  CDS            HIV-1 gag (fragment): gag protein from human immunodeficiency virus 1; gag
   1062..1295    +  misc_feature   RRE: The Rev response element (RRE) of HIV-1 allows for Rev-dependent mRNA export from the nucleus to the cytoplasm.
   1672..1772    +  CDS            Rev (fragment): human immunodeficiency virus 1 (HIV-1) Rev protein; rev; enhances nuclear export of unspliced and incompletely spliced viral mRNAs
   1822..1939    +  misc_feature   cPPT/CTS: central polypurine tract and central termination sequence of HIV-1
   1990..2230    +  promoter       U6 promoter: RNA polymerase III promoter for human U6 snRNA
   2260..2335    +  misc_RNA       gRNA scaffold: guide RNA scaffold for the Streptococcus pyogenes CRISPR/Cas9 system
   2353..2371    +  CDS            small t antigen (fragment): SV40 (simian virus 40) small t antigen
   2397..2608    +  promoter       EF-1α core promoter: core promoter for human elongation factor EF-1α
   2633..6736    +  CDS            Cas9: Cas9 (Csn1) endonuclease from the Streptococcus pyogenes Type II CRISPR/Cas system generates RNA-guided double strand breaks in DNA
   6874..7471    +  CDS            PuroR (fragment): puromycin N-acetyltransferase; pac from Streptomyces; confers resistance to puromycin
   7487..8075    +  misc_feature   WPRE: woodchuck hepatitis virus posttranscriptional regulatory element
   8126..8145    +  misc_feature   cPPT/CTS (fragment): central polypurine tract and central termination sequence of HIV-1
   8147..8380    +  LTR            3' LTR (ΔU3): self-inactivating 3' long terminal repeat (LTR) from HIV-1
   8412..8636    +  polyA_signal   bGH poly(A) signal: bovine growth hormone polyadenylation signal
   8640..8661    +  promoter       SV40 promoter (fragment): SV40 enhancer and early promoter
   8682..9110    +  rep_origin     f1 ori (sequence partly withheld): f1 bacteriophage origin of replication; arrow indicates direction of (+) strand synthesis
   9163..9373    +  promoter       SV40 promoter: SV40 early promoter
   9429..9476    +  promoter       EM7 promoter: synthetic bacterial promoter&nbsp
   9495..9869    +  CDS            BleoR: antibiotic-binding protein; Sh ble from Streptoalloteichus hindustanus; confers resistance to bleomycin, phleomycin, and Zeocin™
   9879..10004   +  CDS            ble (fragment): BLE_KLEPN - Experimental evidence at protein level: Swiss-Prot protein existence level 1. Binding protein with a strong affinity to the bleomycin family of antibiotics. Binds to CL990; an antimitotic-antibiotic compound. From Klebsiella pneumoniae.
   9999..10120   +  polyA_signal   SV40 poly(A) signal: SV40 polyadenylation signal
  10191..10213   -  protein_bind   lac operator (fragment): The lac repressor binds to the lac operator to inhibit transcription in E. coli. This inhibition can be relieved by adding lactose or isopropyl-β-D-thiogalactopyranoside (IPTG). lac repressor encoded by lacI
  10217..10247   -  promoter       lac promoter: promoter for the E. coli lac operon
  10262..10283   -  protein_bind   CAP binding site: CAP binding activates transcription in the presence of cAMP. E. coli catabolite activator protein
  10296..10388   -  CDS            lacI (fragment): lac repressor; lacI; The lac repressor binds to the lac operator to inhibit transcription in E. coli. This inhibition can be relieved by adding lactose or isopropyl-β-D-thiogalactopyranoside (IPTG).
  10571..11159   -  rep_origin     ori: high-copy-number ColE1/pMB1/pBR322/pUC origin of replication
  11330..12190   -  CDS            AmpR: β-lactamase; bla; confers resistance to ampicillin, carbenicillin, and related antibiotics
  12191..12295   -  promoter       AmpR promoter: bla
  12354..12406   -  misc_feature   bom (fragment): basis of mobility region from pBR322
  12561..12940   +  enhancer       CMV enhancer: human cytomegalovirus immediate early enhancer
  12941..199     +  promoter       CMV promoter (across the origin): human cytomegalovirus (CMV) immediate early promoter
>Addgene plasmid #201596 | LENTICRISPR-HK2_sgRNA1 | addgene full sequence | sequence record 395501 | Addgene NGS Result
TGATGCGGTTTTGGCAGTACATCAATGGGCGTGGATAGCGGTTTGACTCACGGGGATTTCCAAGTCTCCA
CCCCATTGACGTCAATGGGAGTTTGTTTTGGCACCAAAATCAACGGGACTTTCCAAAATGTCGTAACAAC
TCCGCCCCATTGACGCAAATGGGCGGTAGGCGTGTACGGTGGGAGGTCTATATAAGCAGCGCGTTTTGCC
TGTACTGGGTCTCTCTGGTTAGACCAGATCTGAGCCTGGGAGCTCTCTGGCTAACTAGGGAACCCACTGC
TTAAGCCTCAATAAAGCTTGCCTTGAGTGCTTCAAGTAGTGTGTGCCCGTCTGTTGTGTGACTCTGGTAA
CTAGAGATCCCTCAGACCCTTTTAGTCAGTGTGGAAAATCTCTAGCAGTGGCGCCCGAACAGGGACTTGA
AAGCGAAAGGGAAACCAGAGGAGCTCTCTCGACGCAGGACTCGGCTTGCTGAAGCGCGCACGGCAAGAGG
CGAGGGGCGGCGACTGGTGAGTACGCCAAAAATTTTGACTAGCGGAGGCTAGAAGGAGAGAGATGGGTGC
GAGAGCGTCAGTATTAAGCGGGGGAGAATTAGATCGCGATGGGAAAAAATTCGGTTAAGGCCAGGGGGAA
AGAAAAAATATAAATTAAAACATATAGTATGGGCAAGCAGGGAGCTAGAACGATTCGCAGTTAATCCTGG
CCTGTTAGAAACATCAGAAGGCTGTAGACAAATACTGGGACAGCTACAACCATCCCTTCAGACAGGATCA
GAAGAACTTAGATCATTATATAATACAGTAGCAACCCTCTATTGTGTGCATCAAAGGATAGAGATAAAAG
ACACCAAGGAAGCTTTAGACAAGATAGAGGAAGAGCAAAACAAAAGTAAGACCACCGCACAGCAAGCGGC
CGCTGATCTTCAGACCTGGAGGAGGAGATATGAGGGACAATTGGAGAAGTGAATTATATAAATATAAAGT
AGTAAAAATTGAACCATTAGGAGTAGCACCCACCAAGGCAAAGAGAAGAGTGGTGCAGAGAGAAAAAAGA
GCAGTGGGAATAGGAGCTTTGTTCCTTGGGTTCTTGGGAGCAGCAGGAAGCACTATGGGCGCAGCGTCAA
TGACGCTGACGGTACAGGCCAGACAATTATTGTCTGGTATAGTGCAGCAGCAGAACAATTTGCTGAGGGC
TATTGAGGCGCAACAGCATCTGTTGCAACTCACAGTCTGGGGCATCAAGCAGCTCCAGGCAAGAATCCTG
GCTGTGGAAAGATACCTAAAGGATCAACAGCTCCTGGGGATTTGGGGTTGCTCTGGAAAACTCATTTGCA
CCACTGCTGTGCCTTGGAATGCTAGTTGGAGTAATAAATCTCTGGAACAGATTTGGAATCACACGACCTG
GATGGAGTGGGACAGAGAAATTAACAATTACACAAGCTTAATACACTCCTTAATTGAAGAATCGCAAAAC
CAGCAAGAAAAGAATGAACAAGAATTATTGGAATTAGATAAATGGGCAAGTTTGTGGAATTGGTTTAACA
TAACAAATTGGCTGTGGTATATAAAATTATTCATAATGATAGTAGGAGGCTTGGTAGGTTTAAGAATAGT
TTTTGCTGTACTTTCTATAGTGAATAGAGTTAGGCAGGGATATTCACCATTATCGTTTCAGACCCACCTC
CCAACCCCGAGGGGACCCGACAGGCCCGAAGGAATAGAAGAAGAAGGTGGAGAGAGAGACAGAGACAGAT
CCATTCGATTAGTGAACGGATCGGCACTGCGTGCGCCAATTCTGCAGACAAATGGCAGTATTCATCCACA
ATTTTAAAAGAAAAGGGGGGATTGGGGGGTACAGTGCAGGGGAAAGAATAGTAGACATAATAGCAACAGA
CATACAAACTAAAGAATTACAAAAACAAATTACAAAAATTCAAAATTTTCGGGTTTATTACAGGGACAGC
AGAGATCCAGTTTGGTTAATTAAGGTACCGAGGGCCTATTTCCCATGATTCCTTCATATTTGCATATACG
ATACAAGGCTGTTAGAGAGATAATTAGAATTAATTTGACTGTAAACACAAAGATATTAGTACAAAATACG
TGACGTAGAAAGTAATAATTTCTTGGGTAGTTTGCAGTTTTAAAATTATGTTTTAAAATGGACTATCATA
TGCTTACCGTAACTTGAAAGTATTTCGATTTCTTGGCTTTATATATCTTGTGGAAAGGACGAAACACCGC
ATCAAGGAGAACAAAGGCGGTTTTAGAGCTAGAAATAGCAAGTTAAAATAAGGCTAGTCCGTTATCAACT
TGAAAAAGTGGCACCGAGTCGGTGCTTTTTTGAATTCGCTAGCTAGGTCTTGAAAGGAGTGGGAATTGGC
TCCGGTGCCCGTCAGTGGGCAGAGCGCACATCGCCCACAGTCCCCGAGAAGTTGGGGGGAGGGGTCGGCA
ATTGATCCGGTGCCTAGAGAAGGTGGCGCGGGGTAAACTGGGAAAGTGATGTCGTGTACTGGCTCCGCCT
TTTTCCCGAGGGTGGGGGAGAACCGTATATAAGTGCAGTAGTCGCCGTGAACGTTCTTTTTCGCAACGGG
TTTGCCGCCAGAACACAGGACCGGTTCTAGAGCGCTGCCACCATGGACAAGAAGTACAGCATCGGCCTGG
ACATCGGCACCAACTCTGTGGGCTGGGCCGTGATCACCGACGAGTACAAGGTGCCCAGCAAGAAATTCAA
GGTGCTGGGCAACACCGACCGGCACAGCATCAAGAAGAACCTGATCGGAGCCCTGCTGTTCGACAGCGGC
GAAACAGCCGAGGCCACCCGGCTGAAGAGAACCGCCAGAAGAAGATACACCAGACGGAAGAACCGGATCT
GCTATCTGCAAGAGATCTTCAGCAACGAGATGGCCAAGGTGGACGACAGCTTCTTCCACAGACTGGAAGA
GTCCTTCCTGGTGGAAGAGGATAAGAAGCACGAGCGGCACCCCATCTTCGGCAACATCGTGGACGAGGTG
GCCTACCACGAGAAGTACCCCACCATCTACCACCTGAGAAAGAAACTGGTGGACAGCACCGACAAGGCCG
ACCTGCGGCTGATCTATCTGGCCCTGGCCCACATGATCAAGTTCCGGGGCCACTTCCTGATCGAGGGCGA
CCTGAACCCCGACAACAGCGACGTGGACAAGCTGTTCATCCAGCTGGTGCAGACCTACAACCAGCTGTTC
GAGGAAAACCCCATCAACGCCAGCGGCGTGGACGCCAAGGCCATCCTGTCTGCCAGACTGAGCAAGAGCA
GACGGCTGGAAAATCTGATCGCCCAGCTGCCCGGCGAGAAGAAGAATGGCCTGTTCGGAAACCTGATTGC
CCTGAGCCTGGGCCTGACCCCCAACTTCAAGAGCAACTTCGACCTGGCCGAGGATGCCAAACTGCAGCTG
AGCAAGGACACCTACGACGACGACCTGGACAACCTGCTGGCCCAGATCGGCGACCAGTACGCCGACCTGT
TTCTGGCCGCCAAGAACCTGTCCGACGCCATCCTGCTGAGCGACATCCTGAGAGTGAACACCGAGATCAC
CAAGGCCCCCCTGAGCGCCTCTATGATCAAGAGATACGACGAGCACCACCAGGACCTGACCCTGCTGAAA
GCTCTCGTGCGGCAGCAGCTGCCTGAGAAGTACAAAGAGATTTTCTTCGACCAGAGCAAGAACGGCTACG
CCGGCTACATTGACGGCGGAGCCAGCCAGGAAGAGTTCTACAAGTTCATCAAGCCCATCCTGGAAAAGAT
GGACGGCACCGAGGAACTGCTCGTGAAGCTGAACAGAGAGGACCTGCTGCGGAAGCAGCGGACCTTCGAC
AACGGCAGCATCCCCCACCAGATCCACCTGGGAGAGCTGCACGCCATTCTGCGGCGGCAGGAAGATTTTT
ACCCATTCCTGAAGGACAACCGGGAAAAGATCGAGAAGATCCTGACCTTCCGCATCCCCTACTACGTGGG
CCCTCTGGCCAGGGGAAACAGCAGATTCGCCTGGATGACCAGAAAGAGCGAGGAAACCATCACCCCCTGG
AACTTCGAGGAAGTGGTGGACAAGGGCGCTTCCGCCCAGAGCTTCATCGAGCGGATGACCAACTTCGATA
AGAACCTGCCCAACGAGAAGGTGCTGCCCAAGCACAGCCTGCTGTACGAGTACTTCACCGTGTATAACGA
GCTGACCAAAGTGAAATACGTGACCGAGGGAATGAGAAAGCCCGCCTTCCTGAGCGGCGAGCAGAAAAAG
GCCATCGTGGACCTGCTGTTCAAGACCAACCGGAAAGTGACCGTGAAGCAGCTGAAAGAGGACTACTTCA
AGAAAATCGAGTGCTTCGACTCCGTGGAAATCTCCGGCGTGGAAGATCGGTTCAACGCCTCCCTGGGCAC
ATACCACGATCTGCTGAAAATTATCAAGGACAAGGACTTCCTGGACAATGAGGAAAACGAGGACATTCTG
GAAGATATCGTGCTGACCCTGACACTGTTTGAGGACAGAGAGATGATCGAGGAACGGCTGAAAACCTATG
CCCACCTGTTCGACGACAAAGTGATGAAGCAGCTGAAGCGGCGGAGATACACCGGCTGGGGCAGGCTGAG
CCGGAAGCTGATCAACGGCATCCGGGACAAGCAGTCCGGCAAGACAATCCTGGATTTCCTGAAGTCCGAC
GGCTTCGCCAACAGAAACTTCATGCAGCTGATCCACGACGACAGCCTGACCTTTAAAGAGGACATCCAGA
AAGCCCAGGTGTCCGGCCAGGGCGATAGCCTGCACGAGCACATTGCCAATCTGGCCGGCAGCCCCGCCAT
TAAGAAGGGCATCCTGCAGACAGTGAAGGTGGTGGACGAGCTCGTGAAAGTGATGGGCCGGCACAAGCCC
GAGAACATCGTGATCGAAATGGCCAGAGAGAACCAGACCACCCAGAAGGGACAGAAGAACAGCCGCGAGA
GAATGAAGCGGATCGAAGAGGGCATCAAAGAGCTGGGCAGCCAGATCCTGAAAGAACACCCCGTGGAAAA
CACCCAGCTGCAGAACGAGAAGCTGTACCTGTACTACCTGCAGAATGGGCGGGATATGTACGTGGACCAG
GAACTGGACATCAACCGGCTGTCCGACTACGATGTGGACCATATCGTGCCTCAGAGCTTTCTGAAGGACG
ACTCCATCGACAACAAGGTGCTGACCAGAAGCGACAAGAACCGGGGCAAGAGCGACAACGTGCCCTCCGA
AGAGGTCGTGAAGAAGATGAAGAACTACTGGCGGCAGCTGCTGAACGCCAAGCTGATTACCCAGAGAAAG
TTCGACAATCTGACCAAGGCCGAGAGAGGCGGCCTGAGCGAACTGGATAAGGCCGGCTTCATCAAGAGAC
AGCTGGTGGAAACCCGGCAGATCACAAAGCACGTGGCACAGATCCTGGACTCCCGGATGAACACTAAGTA
CGACGAGAATGACAAGCTGATCCGGGAAGTGAAAGTGATCACCCTGAAGTCCAAGCTGGTGTCCGATTTC
CGGAAGGATTTCCAGTTTTACAAAGTGCGCGAGATCAACAACTACCACCACGCCCACGACGCCTACCTGA
ACGCCGTCGTGGGAACCGCCCTGATCAAAAAGTACCCTAAGCTGGAAAGCGAGTTCGTGTACGGCGACTA
CAAGGTGTACGACGTGCGGAAGATGATCGCCAAGAGCGAGCAGGAAATCGGCAAGGCTACCGCCAAGTAC
TTCTTCTACAGCAACATCATGAACTTTTTCAAGACCGAGATTACCCTGGCCAACGGCGAGATCCGGAAGC
GGCCTCTGATCGAGACAAACGGCGAAACCGGGGAGATCGTGTGGGATAAGGGCCGGGATTTTGCCACCGT
GCGGAAAGTGCTGAGCATGCCCCAAGTGAATATCGTGAAAAAGACCGAGGTGCAGACAGGCGGCTTCAGC
AAAGAGTCTATCCTGCCCAAGAGGAACAGCGATAAGCTGATCGCCAGAAAGAAGGACTGGGACCCTAAGA
AGTACGGCGGCTTCGACAGCCCCACCGTGGCCTATTCTGTGCTGGTGGTGGCCAAAGTGGAAAAGGGCAA
GTCCAAGAAACTGAAGAGTGTGAAAGAGCTGCTGGGGATCACCATCATGGAAAGAAGCAGCTTCGAGAAG
AATCCCATCGACTTTCTGGAAGCCAAGGGCTACAAAGAAGTGAAAAAGGACCTGATCATCAAGCTGCCTA
AGTACTCCCTGTTCGAGCTGGAAAACGGCCGGAAGAGAATGCTGGCCTCTGCCGGCGAACTGCAGAAGGG
AAACGAACTGGCCCTGCCCTCCAAATATGTGAACTTCCTGTACCTGGCCAGCCACTATGAGAAGCTGAAG
GGCTCCCCCGAGGATAATGAGCAGAAACAGCTGTTTGTGGAACAGCACAAGCACTACCTGGACGAGATCA
TCGAGCAGATCAGCGAGTTCTCCAAGAGAGTGATCCTGGCCGACGCTAATCTGGACAAAGTGCTGTCCGC
CTACAACAAGCACCGGGATAAGCCCATCAGAGAGCAGGCCGAGAATATCATCCACCTGTTTACCCTGACC
AATCTGGGAGCCCCTGCCGCCTTCAAGTACTTTGACACCACCATCGACCGGAAGAGGTACACCAGCACCA
AAGAGGTGCTGGACGCCACCCTGATCCACCAGAGCATCACCGGCCTGTACGAGACACGGATCGACCTGTC
TCAGCTGGGAGGCGACAAGCGACCTGCCGCCACAAAGAAGGCTGGGCAGGCTAAGAAGAAGAAAGATTAC
AAAGACGATGACGATAAGGGATCCGGCGCAACAAACTTCTCTCTGCTGAAACAAGCCGGAGATGTCGAAG
AGAATCCTGGACCGACCGAGTACAAGCCCACGGTGCGCCTCGCCACCCGCGACGACGTCCCCAGGGCCGT
ACGCACCCTCGCCGCCGCGTTCGCCGACTACCCCGCCACGCGCCACACCGTCGATCCGGACCGCCACATC
GAGCGGGTCACCGAGCTGCAAGAACTCTTCCTCACGCGCGTCGGGCTCGACATCGGCAAGGTGTGGGTCG
CGGACGACGGCGCCGCGGTGGCGGTCTGGACCACGCCGGAGAGCGTCGAAGCGGGGGCGGTGTTCGCCGA
GATCGGCCCGCGCATGGCCGAGTTGAGCGGTTCCCGGCTGGCCGCGCAGCAACAGATGGAAGGCCTCCTG
GCGCCGCACCGGCCCAAGGAGCCCGCGTGGTTCCTGGCCACCGTCGGAGTCTCGCCCGACCACCAGGGCA
AGGGTCTGGGCAGCGCCGTCGTGCTCCCCGGAGTGGAGGCGGCCGAGCGCGCCGGGGTGCCCGCCTTCCT
GGAGACCTCCGCGCCCCGCAACCTCCCCTTCTACGAGCGGCTCGGCTTCACCGTCACCGCCGACGTCGAG
GTGCCCGAAGGACCGCGCACCTGGTGCATGACCCGCAAGCCCGGTGCCTGAACGCGTTAAGTCGACAATC
AACCTCTGGATTACAAAATTTGTGAAAGATTGACTGGTATTCTTAACTATGTTGCTCCTTTTACGCTATG
TGGATACGCTGCTTTAATGCCTTTGTATCATGCTATTGCTTCCCGTATGGCTTTCATTTTCTCCTCCTTG
TATAAATCCTGGTTGCTGTCTCTTTATGAGGAGTTGTGGCCCGTTGTCAGGCAACGTGGCGTGGTGTGCA
CTGTGTTTGCTGACGCAACCCCCACTGGTTGGGGCATTGCCACCACCTGTCAGCTCCTTTCCGGGACTTT
CGCTTTCCCCCTCCCTATTGCCACGGCGGAACTCATCGCCGCCTGCCTTGCCCGCTGCTGGACAGGGGCT
CGGCTGTTGGGCACTGACAATTCCGTGGTGTTGTCGGGGAAATCATCGTCCTTTCCTTGGCTGCTCGCCT
GTGTTGCCACCTGGATTCTGCGCGGGACGTCCTTCTGCTACGTCCCTTCGGCCCTCAATCCAGCGGACCT
TCCTTCCCGCGGCCTGCTGCCGGCTCTGCGGCCTCTTCCGCGTCTTCGCCTTCGCCCTCAGACGAGTCGG
ATCTCCCTTTGGGCCGCCTCCCCGCGTCGACTTTAAGACCAATGACTTACAAGGCAGCTGTAGATCTTAG
CCACTTTTTAAAAGAAAAGGGGGGACTGGAAGGGCTAATTCACTCCCAACGAAGACAAGATCTGCTTTTT
GCTTGTACTGGGTCTCTCTGGTTAGACCAGATCTGAGCCTGGGAGCTCTCTGGCTAACTAGGGAACCCAC
TGCTTAAGCCTCAATAAAGCTTGCCTTGAGTGCTTCAAGTAGTGTGTGCCCGTCTGTTGTGTGACTCTGG
TAACTAGAGATCCCTCAGACCCTTTTAGTCAGTGTGGAAAATCTCTAGCAGGGCCCGTTTAAACCCGCTG
ATCAGCCTCGACTGTGCCTTCTAGTTGCCAGCCATCTGTTGTTTGCCCCTCCCCCGTGCCTTCCTTGACC
CTGGAAGGTGCCACTCCCACTGTCCTTTCCTAATAAAATGAGGAAATTGCATCGCATTGTCTGAGTAGGT
GTCATTCTATTCTGGGGGGTGGGGTGGGGCAGGACAGCAAGGGGGAGGATTGGGAAGACAATAGCAGGCA
TGCTGGGGATGCGGTGGGCTCTATGGCTTCTGAGGCGGAAAGAACCAGCTGGGGCTCTAGGGGGTATCCC
C
[124 nt withheld, positions 8682-8805]
C
[91 nt withheld, positions 8807-8897]
A
[49 nt withheld, positions 8899-8947]
CCTTTGACGTTGGAGTCCACGTTCTTT
[37 nt withheld, positions 8975-9011]
ACCCTATCTCGGTCTATTCTTTTGATTTATAAGGGATTTTGCCGATTTCGGCCTATTGGTTAAAAAATGA
GCTGATTTAACAAAAATTTAACGCGAATTAATTCTGTGGAATGTGTGTCAGTTAGGGTGTGGAAAGTCCC
CAGGCTCCCCAGCAGGCAGAAGTATGCAAAGCATGCATCTCAATTAGTCAGCAACCATAGTCCCGCCCCT
AACTCCGCCCATCCCGCCCCTAACTCCGCCCAGTTCCGCCCATTCTCCGCCCCATGGCTGACTAATTTTT
TTTATTTATGCAGAGGCCGAGGCCGCCTCTGCCTCTGAGCTATTCCAGAAGTAGTGAGGAGGCTTTTTTG
GAGGCCTAGGCTTTTGCAAAAAGCTCCCGGGAGCTTGTATATCCATTTTCGGATCTGATCAGCACGTGTT
GACAATTAATCATCGGCATAGTATATCGGCATAGTATAATACGACAAGGTGAGGAACTAAACCATGGCCA
AGTTGACCAGTGCCGTTCCGGTGCTCACCGCGCGCGACGTCGCCGGAGCGGTCGAGTTCTGGACCGACCG
GCTCGGGTTCTCCCGGGACTTCGTGGAGGACGACTTCGCCGGTGTGGTCCGGGACGACGTGACCCTGTTC
ATCAGCGCGGTCCAGGACCAGGTGGTGCCGGACAACACCCTGGCCTGGGTGTGGGTGCGCGGCCTGGACG
AGCTGTACGCCGAGTGGTCGGAGGTCGTGTCCACGAACTTCCGGGACGCCTCCGGGCCGGCCATGACCGA
GATCGGCGAGCAGCCGTGGGGGCGGGAGTTCGCCCTGCGCGACCCGGCCGGCAACTGCGTGCACTTCGTG
GCCGAGGAGCAGGACTGACACGTGCTACGAGATTTCGATTCCACCGCCGCCTTCTATGAAAGGTTGGGCT
TCGGAATCGTTTTCCGGGACGCCGGCTGGATGATCCTCCAGCGCGGGGATCTCATGCTGGAGTTCTTCGC
CCACCCCAACTTGTTTATTGCAGCTTATAATGGTTACAAATAAAGCAATAGCATCACAAATTTCACAAAT
AAAGCATTTTTTTCACTGCATTCTAGTTGTGGTTTGTCCAAACTCATCAATGTATCTTATCATGTCTGTA
TACCGTCGACCTCTAGCTAGAGCTTGGCGTAATCATGGTCATAGCTGTTTCCTGTGTGAAATTGTTATCC
GCTCACAATTCCACACAACATACGAGCCGGAAGCATAAAGTGTAAAGCCTGGGGTGCCTAATGAGTGAGC
TAACTCACATTAATTGCGTTGCGCTCACTGCCCGCTTTCCAGTCGGGAAACCTGTCGTGCCAGCTGCATT
AATGAATCGGCCAACGCGCGGGGAGAGGCGGTTTGCGTATTGGGCGCTCTTCCGCTTCCTCGCTCACTGA
CTCGCTGCGCTCGGTCGTTCGGCTGCGGCGAGCGGTATCAGCTCACTCAAAGGCGGTAATACGGTTATCC
ACAGAATCAGGGGATAACGCAGGAAAGAACATGTGAGCAAAAGGCCAGCAAAAGGCCAGGAACCGTAAAA
AGGCCGCGTTGCTGGCGTTTTTCCATAGGCTCCGCCCCCCTGACGAGCATCACAAAAATCGACGCTCAAG
TCAGAGGTGGCGAAACCCGACAGGACTATAAAGATACCAGGCGTTTCCCCCTGGAAGCTCCCTCGTGCGC
TCTCCTGTTCCGACCCTGCCGCTTACCGGATACCTGTCCGCCTTTCTCCCTTCGGGAAGCGTGGCGCTTT
CTCATAGCTCACGCTGTAGGTATCTCAGTTCGGTGTAGGTCGTTCGCTCCAAGCTGGGCTGTGTGCACGA
ACCCCCCGTTCAGCCCGACCGCTGCGCCTTATCCGGTAACTATCGTCTTGAGTCCAACCCGGTAAGACAC
GACTTATCGCCACTGGCAGCAGCCACTGGTAACAGGATTAGCAGAGCGAGGTATGTAGGCGGTGCTACAG
AGTTCTTGAAGTGGTGGCCTAACTACGGCTACACTAGAAGAACAGTATTTGGTATCTGCGCTCTGCTGAA
GCCAGTTACCTTCGGAAAAAGAGTTGGTAGCTCTTGATCCGGCAAACAAACCACCGCTGGTAGCGGTGGT
TTTTTTGTTTGCAAGCAGCAGATTACGCGCAGAAAAAAAGGATCTCAAGAAGATCCTTTGATCTTTTCTA
CGGGGTCTGACGCTCAGTGGAACGAAAACTCACGTTAAGGGATTTTGGTCATGAGATTATCAAAAAGGAT
CTTCACCTAGATCCTTTTAAATTAAAAATGAAGTTTTAAATCAATCTAAAGTATATATGAGTAAACTTGG
TCTGACAGTTACCAATGCTTAATCAGTGAGGCACCTATCTCAGCGATCTGTCTATTTCGTTCATCCATAG
TTGCCTGACTCCCCGTCGTGTAGATAACTACGATACGGGAGGGCTTACCATCTGGCCCCAGTGCTGCAAT
GATACCGCGAGACCCACGCTCACCGGCTCCAGATTTATCAGCAATAAACCAGCCAGCCGGAAGGGCCGAG
CGCAGAAGTGGTCCTGCAACTTTATCCGCCTCCATCCAGTCTATTAATTGTTGCCGGGAAGCTAGAGTAA
GTAGTTCGCCAGTTAATAGTTTGCGCAACGTTGTTGCCATTGCTACAGGCATCGTGGTGTCACGCTCGTC
GTTTGGTATGGCTTCATTCAGCTCCGGTTCCCAACGATCAAGGCGAGTTACATGATCCCCCATGTTGTGC
AAAAAAGCGGTTAGCTCCTTCGGTCCTCCGATCGTTGTCAGAAGTAAGTTGGCCGCAGTGTTATCACTCA
TGGTTATGGCAGCACTGCATAATTCTCTTACTGTCATGCCATCCGTAAGATGCTTTTCTGTGACTGGTGA
GTACTCAACCAAGTCATTCTGAGAATAGTGTATGCGGCGACCGAGTTGCTCTTGCCCGGCGTCAATACGG
GATAATACCGCGCCACATAGCAGAACTTTAAAAGTGCTCATCATTGGAAAACGTTCTTCGGGGCGAAAAC
TCTCAAGGATCTTACCGCTGTTGAGATCCAGTTCGATGTAACCCACTCGTGCACCCAACTGATCTTCAGC
ATCTTTTACTTTCACCAGCGTTTCTGGGTGAGCAAAAACAGGAAGGCAAAATGCCGCAAAAAAGGGAATA
AGGGCGACACGGAAATGTTGAATACTCATACTCTTCCTTTTTCAATATTATTGAAGCATTTATCAGGGTT
ATTGTCTCATGAGCGGATACATATTTGAATGTATTTAGAAAAATAAACAAATAGGGGTTCCGCGCACATT
TCCCCGAAAAGTGCCACCTGACGTCGACGGATCGGGAGATCTCCCGATCCCCTATGGTGCACTCTCAGTA
CAATCTGCTCTGATGCCGCATAGTTAAGCCAGTATCTGCTCCCTGCTTGTGTGTTGGAGGTCGCTGAGTA
GTGCGCGAGCAAAATTTAAGCTACAACAAGGCAAGGCTTGACCGACAATTGCATGAAGAATCTGCTTAGG
GTTAGGCGTTTTGCGCTGCTTCGCGATGTACGGGCCAGATATACGCGTTGACATTGATTATTGACTAGTT
ATTAATAGTAATCAATTACGGGGTCATTAGTTCATAGCCCATATATGGAGTTCCGCGTTACATAACTTAC
GGTAAATGGCCCGCCTGGCTGACCGCCCAACGACCCCCGCCCATTGACGTCAATAATGACGTATGTTCCC
ATAGTAACGCCAATAGGGACTTTCCATTGACGTCAATGGGTGGAGTATTTACGGTAAACTGCCCACTTGG
CAGTACATCAAGTGTATCATATGCCAAGTACGCCCCCTATTGACGTCAATGACGGTAAATGGCCCGCCTG
GCATTATGCCCAGTACATGACCTTATGGGACTTTCCTACTTGGCAGTACATCTACGTATTAGTCATCGCT
ATTACCATGG
